>Addgene plasmid #222482 | pESC-MET | addgene full sequence | sequence record 445552 | Addgene NGS Result
TCGCGCGTTTCGGTGATGACGGTGAAAACCTCTGACACATGCAGCTCCCGGAGACGGTCACAGCTTGTCT
GTAAGCGGATGCCGGGAGCAGACAAGCCCGTCAGGGCGCGTCAGCGGGTGTTGGCGGGTGTCGGGGCTGG
CTTAACTATGCGGCATCAGAGCAGATTGTACTGAGAGTGCACCATACCAGCTTTTCAATTCAATTCAGCC
ATCCTCATGAAAACTGTGTAACATAATAACCGAAGTGTCGAAAAGGTGGCACCTTGTCCAATTGAACACG
CTCGATGAAAAAAATAAGATATATATAAGGTTAAGTAAAGCGTCTGTTAGAAAGGAAGTTTTTCCTTTTT
CTTGCTCTCTTGTCTTTTCATCTACTATTTCCTTCGTGTAATACAGGGTCGTCAGATACATAGATACAAT
TCTATTACCCCCATCCATACAATGCCATCTCATTTCGATACTGTTCAACTACACGCCGGCCAAGAGAACC
CTGGTGACAATGCTCACAGATCCAGAGCTGTACCAATTTACGCCACCACTTCTTATGTTTTCGAAAACTC
TAAGCATGGTTCGCAATTGTTTGGTCTAGAAGTTCCAGGTTACGTCTATTCCCGTTTCCAAAACCCAACC
AGTAATGTTTTGGAAGAAAGAATTGCTGCTTTAGAAGGTGGTGCTGCTGCTTTGGCTGTTTCCTCCGGTC
AAGCCGCTCAAACCCTTGCCATCCAAGGTTTGGCACACACTGGTGACAACATCGTTTCCACTTCTTACTT
ATACGGTGGTACTTATAACCAGTTCAAAATCTCGTTCAAAAGATTTGGTATCGAGGCTAGATTTGTTGAA
GGTGACAATCCAGAAGAATTTGAAAAGGTCTTTGATGAAAGAACCAAGGCTGTTTATTTGGAAACCATTG
GTAATCCAAAGTACAATGTTCCGGATTTTGAAAAAATTGTTGCAATTGCTCACAAACACGGTATTCCAGT
TGTCGTTGACAACACATTTGGTGCCGGTGGTTACTTCTGTCAGCCAATTAAATACGGTGCTGATATTGTA
ACACATTCTGCTACCAAATGGATTGGTGGTCATGGTACTACTATCGGTGGTATTATTGTTGACTCTGGTA
AGTTCCCATGGAAGGACTACCCAGAAAAGTTCCCTCAATTCTCTCAACCTGCCGAAGGATATCACGGTAC
TATCTACAATGAAGCCTACGGTAACTTGGCATACATCGTTCATGTTAGAACTGAACTATTAAGAGATTTG
GGTCCATTGATGAACCCATTTGCCTCTTTCTTGCTACTACAAGGTGTTGAAACATTATCTTTGAGAGCTG
AAAGACACGGTGAAAATGCATTGAAGTTAGCCAAATGGTTAGAACAATCCCCATACGTATCTTGGGTTTC
ATACCCTGGTTTAGCATCTCATTCTCATCATGAAAATGCTAAGAAGTATCTATCTAACGGTTTCGGTGGT
GTCTTATCTTTCGGTGTAAAAGACTTACCAAATGCCGACAAGGAAACTGACCCATTCAAACTTTCTGGTG
CTCAAGTTGTTGACAATTTAAAGCTTGCCTCTAACTTGGCCAATGTTGGTGATGCCAAGACCTTAGTCAT
TGCTCCATACTTCACTACCCACAAACAATTAAATGACAAAGAAAAGTTGGCATCTGGTGTTACCAAGGAC
TTAATTCGTGTCTCTGTTGGTATCGAATTTATTGATGACATTATTGCAGACTTCCAGCAATCTTTTGAAA
CTGTTTTCGCTGGCCAAAAACCATGAGTGTGCGTAATGAGTTGTAAAATTATGTATAAACCTACTTTCTC
TCACAAGTATATGCGGTGTGAAATACCGCACAGATGCGTAAGGAGAAAATACCGCATCAGGAAATTGTAA
GCGTTAATATTTTGTTAAAATTCGCGTTAAATTTTTGTTAAATCAGCTCATTTTTTAACCAATAGGCCGA
AATCGGCAAAATCCCTTATAAATCAAAAGAATAGACCGAGATAGGGT
[37 nt withheld, positions 2008-2044]
AAAGAACGTGGACTCCAACGTCAAAGG
[49 nt withheld, positions 2072-2120]
T
[91 nt withheld, positions 2122-2212]
G
[124 nt withheld, positions 2214-2337]
CCATTCGCCATTCAGGCTGCGCAACTGTTGGGAAGGGCGATCGGTGCGGGCCTCTTCGCTATTACGCCAG
CTGAATTGGAGCGACCTCATGCTATACCTGAGAAAGCAACCTGACCTACAGGAAAGAGTTACTCAAGAAT
AAGAATTTTCGTTTTAAAACCTAAGAGTCACTTTAAAATTTGTATACACTTATTTTTTTTATAACTTATT
TAATAATAAAAATCATAAATCATAAGAAATTCGCTTATTTAGAAGTGTCAACAACGTATCTACCAACGAT
TTGACCCTTTTCCATCTTTTCGTAAATTTCTGGCAAGGTAGACAAGCCGACAACCTTGATTGGAGACTTG
ACCAAACCTCTGGCGAAGAATTGTTAATTAAGAGCTCAGATCTTATCGTCGTCATCCTTGTAATCCATCG
ATACTAGTGCGGCCGCCCTTTAGTGAGGGTTGAATTCGAATTTTCAAAAATTCTTACTTTTTTTTTGGAT
GGACGCAAAGAAGTTTAATAATCATATTACATGGCATTACCACCATATACATATCCATATACATATCCAT
ATCTAATCTTACTTATATGTTGTGGAAATGTAAAGAGCCCCATTATCTTAGCCTAAAAAAACCTTCTCTT
TGGAACTTTCAGTAATACGCTTAACTGCTCATTGCTATATTGAAGTACGGATTAGAAGCCGCCGAGCGGG
TGACAGCCCTCCGAAGGAAGACTCTCCTCCGTGCGTCCTCGTCTTCACCGGTCGCGTTCCTGAAACGCAG
ATGTGCCTCGCGCCGCACTGCTCCGAACAATAAAGATTCTACAATACTAGCTTTTATGGTTATGAAGAGG
AAAAATTGGCAGTAACCTGGCCCCACAAACCTTCAAATGAACGAATCAAATTAACAACCATAGGATGATA
ATGCGATTAGTTTTTTAGCCTTATTTCTGGGGTAATTAATCAGCGAAGCGATGATTTTTGATCTATTAAC
AGATATATAAATGCAAAAACTGCATAACCACTTTAACTAATACTTTCAACATTTTCGGTTTGTATTACTT
CTTATTCAAATGTAATAAAAGTATCAACAAAAAATTGTTAATATACCTCTATACTTTAACGTCAAGGAGA
AAAAACCCCGGATCCGTAATACGACTCACTATAGGGCCCGGGCGTCGACATGGAACAGAAGTTGATTTCC
GAAGAAGACCTCGAGTAAGCTTGGTACCGCGGCTAGCTAAGATCCGCTCTAACCGAAAAGGAAGGAGTTA
GACAACCTGAAGTCTAGGTCCCTATTTATTTTTTTATAGTTATGTTAGTATTAAGAACGTTATTTATATT
TCAAATTTTTCTTTTTTTTCTGTACAGACGCGTGTACGCATGTAACATTATACTGAAAACCTTGCTTGAG
AAGGTTTTGGGACGCTCGAAGATCCAGCTGCATTAATGAATCGGCCAACGCGCGGGGAGAGGCGGTTTGC
GTATTGGGCGCTCTTCCGCTTCCTCGCTCACTGACTCGCTGCGCTCGGTCGTTCGGCTGCGGCGAGCGGT
ATCAGCTCACTCAAAGGCGGTAATACGGTTATCCACAGAATCAGGGGATAACGCAGGAAAGAACATGTGA
GCAAAAGGCCAGCAAAAGGCCAGGAACCGTAAAAAGGCCGCGTTGCTGGCGTTTTTCCATAGGCTCCGCC
CCCCTGACGAGCATCACAAAAATCGACGCTCAAGTCAGAGGTGGCGAAACCCGACAGGACTATAAAGATA
CCAGGCGTTTCCCCCTGGAAGCTCCCTCGTGCGCTCTCCTGTTCCGACCCTGCCGCTTACCGGATACCTG
TCCGCCTTTCTCCCTTCGGGAAGCGTGGCGCTTTCTCATAGCTCACGCTGTAGGTATCTCAGTTCGGTGT
AGGTCGTTCGCTCCAAGCTGGGCTGTGTGCACGAACCCCCCGTTCAGCCCGACCGCTGCGCCTTATCCGG
TAACTATCGTCTTGAGTCCAACCCGGTAAGACACGACTTATCGCCACTGGCAGCAGCCACTGGTAACAGG
ATTAGCAGAGCGAGGTATGTAGGCGGTGCTACAGAGTTCTTGAAGTGGTGGCCTAACTACGGCTACACTA
GAAGAACAGTATTTGGTATCTGCGCTCTGCTGAAGCCAGTTACCTTCGGAAAAAGAGTTGGTAGCTCTTG
ATCCGGCAAACAAACCACCGCTGGTAGCGGTGGTTTTTTTGTTTGCAAGCAGCAGATTACGCGCAGAAAA
AAAGGATCTCAAGAAGATCCTTTGATCTTTTCTACGGGGTCTGACGCTCAGTGGAACGAAAACTCACGTT
AAGGGATTTTGGTCATGAGATTATCAAAAAGGATCTTCACCTAGATCCTTTTAAATTAAAAATGAAGTTT
TAAATCAATCTAAAGTATATATGAGTAAACTTGGTCTGACAGTTACCAATGCTTAATCAGTGAGGCACCT
ATCTCAGCGATCTGTCTATTTCGTTCATCCATAGTTGCCTGACTCCCCGTCGTGTAGATAACTACGATAC
GGGAGGGCTTACCATCTGGCCCCAGTGCTGCAATGATACCGCGAGACCCACGCTCACCGGCTCCAGATTT
ATCAGCAATAAACCAGCCAGCCGGAAGGGCCGAGCGCAGAAGTGGTCCTGCAACTTTATCCGCCTCCATC
CAGTCTATTAATTGTTGCCGGGAAGCTAGAGTAAGTAGTTCGCCAGTTAATAGTTTGCGCAACGTTGTTG
CCATTGCTACAGGCATCGTGGTGTCACGCTCGTCGTTTGGTATGGCTTCATTCAGCTCCGGTTCCCAACG
ATCAAGGCGAGTTACATGATCCCCCATGTTGTGCAAAAAAGCGGTTAGCTCCTTCGGTCCTCCGATCGTT
GTCAGAAGTAAGTTGGCCGCAGTGTTATCACTCATGGTTATGGCAGCACTGCATAATTCTCTTACTGTCA
TGCCATCCGTAAGATGCTTTTCTGTGACTGGTGAGTACTCAACCAAGTCATTCTGAGAATAGTGTATGCG
GCGACCGAGTTGCTCTTGCCCGGCGTCAATACGGGATAATACCGCGCCACATAGCAGAACTTTAAAAGTG
CTCATCATTGGAAAACGTTCTTCGGGGCGAAAACTCTCAAGGATCTTACCGCTGTTGAGATCCAGTTCGA
TGTAACCCACTCGTGCACCCAACTGATCTTCAGCATCTTTTACTTTCACCAGCGTTTCTGGGTGAGCAAA
AACAGGAAGGCAAAATGCCGCAAAAAAGGGAATAAGGGCGACACGGAAATGTTGAATACTCATACTCTTC
CTTTTTCAATATTATTGAAGCATTTATCAGGGTTATTGTCTCATGAGCGGATACATATTTGAATGTATTT
AGAAAAATAAACAAATAGGGGTTCCGCGCACATTTCCCCGAAAAGTGCCACCTGAACGAAGCATCTGTGC
TTCATTTTGTAGAACAAAAATGCAACGCGAGAGCGCTAATTTTTCAAACAAAGAATCTGAGCTGCATTTT
TACAGAACAGAAATGCAACGCGAAAGCGCTATTTTACCAACGAAGAATCTGTGCTTCATTTTTGTAAAAC
AAAAATGCAACGCGAGAGCGCTAATTTTTCAAACAAAGAATCTGAGCTGCATTTTTACAGAACAGAAATG
CAACGCGAGAGCGCTATTTTACCAACAAAGAATCTATACTTCTTTTTTGTTCTACAAAAATGCATCCCGA
GAGCGCTATTTTTCTAACAAAGCATCTTAGATTACTTTTTTTCTCCTTTGTGCGCTCTATAATGCAGTCT
CTTGATAACTTTTTGCACTGTAGGTCCGTTAAGGTTAGAAGAAGGCTACTTTGGTGTCTATTTTCTCTTC
CATAAAAAAAGCCTGACTCCACTTCCCGCGTTTACTGATTACTAGCGAAGCTGCGGGTGCATTTTTTCAA
GATAAAGGCATCCCCGATTATATTCTATACCGATGTGGATTGCGCATACTTTGTGAACAGAAAGTGATAG
CGTTGATGATTCTTCATTGGTCAGAAAATTATGAACGGTTTCTTCTATTTTGTCTCTATATACTACGTAT
AGGAAATGTTTACATTTTCGTATTGTTTTCGATTCACTCTATGAATAGTTCTTACTACAATTTTTTTGTC
TAAAGAGTAATACTAGAGATAAACATAAAAAATGTAGAGGTCGAGTTTAGATGCAAGTTCAAGGAGCGAA
AGGTGGATGGGTAGGTTATATAGGGATATAGCACAGAGATATATAGCAAAGAGATACTTTTGAGCAATGT
TTGTGGAAGCGGTATTCGCAATATTTTAGTAGCTCGTTACAGTCCGGTGCGTTTTTGGTTTTTTGAAAGT
GCGTCTTCAGAGCGCTTTTGGTTTTCAAAAGCGCTCTGAAGTTCCTATACTTTCTAGAGAATAGGAACTT
CGGAATAGGAACTTCAAAGCGTTTCCGAAAACGAGCGCTTCCGAAAATGCAACGCGAGCTGCGCACATAC
AGCTCACTGTTCACGTCGCACCTATATCTGCGTGTTGCCTGTATATATATATACATGAGAAGAACGGCAT
AGTGCGTGTTTATGCTTAAATGCGTACTTATATGCGTCTATTTATGTAGGATGAAAGGTAGTCTAGTACC
TCCTGTGATATTATCCCATTCCATGCGGGGTATCGTATGCTTCCTTCAGCACTACCCTTTAGCTGTTCTA
TATGCTGCCACTCCTCAATTGGATTAGTCTCATCCTTCAATGCTATCATTTCCTTTGATATTGGATCATA
CTAAGAAACCATTATTATCATGACATTAACCTATAAAAATAGGCGTATCACGAGGCCCTTTCGTC
Features (pLannotate 1.2.2; 18 found; start..end, strand, type, name):
    137..186     +  misc_feature   bom (fragment): basis of mobility region from pBR322
    208..441     +  promoter       MET17 promoter (fragment): S. cerevisiae MET17; expression is repressed by methionine; MET15; MET25
    442..1773    +  CDS            MET17: CYSD_YEAST - Also known as MET15 From Saccharomyces cerevisiae (strain ATCC 204508 / S288c) (Baker's yeast).
   1829..1881    +  misc_feature   bom (fragment): basis of mobility region from pBR322
   1909..2337    -  rep_origin     f1 ori (sequence partly withheld): f1 bacteriophage origin of replication; arrow indicates direction of (+) strand synthesis
   2341..2410    -  CDS            lacZα (fragment): LacZα fragment of β-galactosidase; lacZ fragment
   2416..2581    -  terminator     ADH1 terminator: S. cerevisiae ADH1; transcription terminator for the S. cerevisiae alcohol dehydrogenase 1 (ADH1) gene
   2585..2707    -  CDS            ADH1 (fragment): ADH1_YEAST - Also known as ADC1. Experimental evidence at protein level: Swiss-Prot protein existence level 1. This isozyme preferentially catalyzes the conversion of primary unbranched alcohols to their corresponding aldehydes. Also shows activity toward secondary alcohols. From Saccharomyces cerevisiae (strain ATCC 204508 / S288c) (Baker's yeast).
   2726..2752    -  CDS            3xFLAG (fragment): three tandem FLAG® epitope tags
   2799..3463    +  promoter       GAL1,10 promoter: GAL1 and GAL10 genes of S. cerevisiae; divergent inducible promoter, regulated by Gal4
   3474..3492    +  promoter       T7 promoter: promoter for bacteriophage T7 RNA polymerase
   3569..3758    +  terminator     CYC1 terminator: S. cerevisiae CYC1; transcription terminator for CYC1
   3761..3818    -  CDS            lacI (fragment): lac repressor; lacI; The lac repressor binds to the lac operator to inhibit transcription in E. coli. This inhibition can be relieved by adding lactose or isopropyl-β-D-thiogalactopyranoside (IPTG).
   4001..4589    -  rep_origin     ori: high-copy-number ColE1/pMB1/pBR322/pUC origin of replication
   4760..5620    -  CDS            AmpR: β-lactamase; bla; confers resistance to ampicillin, carbenicillin, and related antibiotics
   5621..5725    -  promoter       AmpR promoter: bla
   5752..7094    -  rep_origin     2μ ori: yeast 2μ plasmid origin of replication
   7162..35      +  CDS            rop (fragment) (across the origin): Rop protein, which maintains plasmids at low copy number; rop
