[The description below was written by a language model from this plasmid's Addgene catalogue record and pLannotate feature annotations shown in this document.]
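Description:
pESC-MET is an empty yeast expression backbone derived from the commercial pESC-URA episomal vector, in which the yeast selectable marker is MET15 (annotated as MET17, a synonym). The marker cassette comprises the full MET17 coding sequence preceded by a fragment of its own methionine-repressible promoter, allowing selection in met15-deficient Saccharomyces cerevisiae strains on medium lacking methionine. The plasmid is a shuttle vector of about 7.2 kb. A 2μ origin supports multicopy episomal maintenance in yeast, while a high-copy ColE1/pUC-type origin and an ampicillin resistance gene (β-lactamase with its native promoter) allow propagation and selection in E. coli. An f1 origin is also present, which can be used for single-stranded DNA production. Short annotated fragments of bom, rop, lacZα and lacI appear to be backbone remnants without a stated function.

The expression region is built around the divergent GAL1,10 promoter, which is regulated by Gal4 and induced by galactose, driving transcription in both directions so that two genes can be co-expressed from a single plasmid. On one side, the cloning region is followed by a FLAG epitope (detected as a partial match to 3xFLAG) and the ADH1 terminator. On the other side there is a T7 promoter upstream of the CYC1 terminator. The catalogue entry lists a C-terminal Myc tag for this second site, although the automated feature table did not annotate it. No insert is present. The vector is intended for galactose-inducible co-expression of two epitope-tagged proteins. The associated publication describes a system for introducing up to ten different plasmids into one yeast cell, where MET15 presumably serves as one of the distinct selection markers.
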