Addgene plasmid #222482: pESC-MET
Purpose: (Empty Backbone) Co-expression of two genes in yeast with FLAG and MYC tags and MET15 selection
Depositing lab: Tetsuo Matsuzaki & Kiyofumi Yamada. Depositing organization: Nagoya University School of Medicine. Publication: A novel plasmid-based experimental system in Saccharomyces cerevisiae that enables the introduction of 10 different plasmids into cells. Dong G, Nakai T, Matsuzaki T. FEBS Open Bio. 2024 Oct 10. doi: 10.1002/2211-5463.13893. PubMed 39387713.
Backbone
  Vector backbone: pESC-URA
  Backbone manufacturer: Agilent Technologies
  Backbone size (bp): 7164
  Vector type: Yeast Expression
  Selectable markers: MET15
  Tag / fusion protein: FLAG (C terminal on backbone); Myc (C terminal on backbone)
Growth in bacteria
  Bacterial resistance: Ampicillin, 100 μg/mL
  Growth temperature: 37°C
  Growth strain: DH5alpha
  Copy number: High Copy
Gene/Insert
  Gene/Insert name: None
  Tag / fusion protein: FLAG (C terminal on backbone); Myc (C terminal on backbone)
Terms and licenses: Academic/Nonprofit Terms; Industry Terms: Not Available to Industry
Depositor comments: Please visit https://doi.org/10.1101/2023.05.01.538886 for bioRxiv preprint.
How to cite: pESC-MET was a gift from Tetsuo Matsuzaki & Kiyofumi Yamada (Addgene plasmid # 222482 ; http://n2t.net/addgene:222482 ; RRID:Addgene_222482)
