>Addgene plasmid #222482 | pESC-MET | depositor partial sequence | sequence record 435761 | MET15
ATGCCATCTCATTTCGATACTGTTCAACTACACGCCGGCCAAGAGAACCCTGGTGACAATGCTCACAGAT
CCAGAGCTGTACCAATTTACGCCACCACTTCTTATGTTTTCGAAAACTCTAAGCATGGTTCGCAATTGTT
TGGTCTAGAAGTTCCAGGTTACGTCTATTCCCGTTTCCAAAACCCAACCAGTAATGTTTTGGAAGAAAGA
ATTGCTGCTTTAGAAGGTGGTGCTGCTGCTTTGGCTGTTTCCTCCGGTCAAGCCGCTCAAACCCTTGCCA
TCCAAGGTTTGGCACACACTGGTGACAACATCGTTTCCACTTCTTACTTATACGGTGGTACTTATAACCA
GTTCAAAATCTCGTTCAAAAGATTTGGTATCGAGGCTAGATTTGTTGAAGGTGACAATCCAGAAGAATTT
GAAAAGGTCTTTGATGAAAGAACCAAGGCTGTTTATTTGGAAACCATTGGTAATCCAAAGTACAATGTTC
CGGATTTTGAAAAAATTGTTGCAATTGCTCACAAACACGGTATTCCAGTTGTCGTTGACAACACATTTGG
TGCCGGTGGTTACTTCTGTCAGCCAATTAAATACGGTGCTGATATTGTAACACATTCTGCTACCAAATGG
ATTGGTGGTCATGGTACTACTATCGGTGGTATTATTGTTGACTCTGGTAAGTTCCCATGGAAGGACTACC
CAGAAAAGTTCCCTCAATTCTCTCAACCTGCCGAAGGATATCACGGTACTATCTACAATGAAGCCTACGG
TAACTTGGCATACATCGTTCATGTTAGAACTGAACTATTAAGAGATTTGGGTCCATTGATGAACCCATTT
GCCTCTTTCTTGCTACTACAAGGTGTTGAAACATTATCTTTGAGAGCTGAAAGACACGGTGAAAATGCAT
TGAAGTTAGCCAAATGGTTAGAACAATCCCCATACGTATCTTGGGTTTCATACCCTGGTTTAGCATCTCA
TTCTCATCATGAAAATGCTAAGAAGTATCTATCTAACGGTTTCGGTGGTGTCTTATCTTTCGGTGTAAAA
GACTTACCAAATGCCGACAAGGAAACTGACCCATTCAAACTTTCTGGTGCTCAAGTTGTTGACAATTTAA
AGCTTGCCTCTAACTTGGCCAATGTTGGTGATGCCAAGACCTTAGTCATTGCTCCATACTTCACTACCCA
CAAACAATTAAATGACAAAGAAAAGTTGGCATCTGGTGTTACCAAGGACTTAATTCGTGTCTCTGTTGGT
ATCGAATTTATTGATGACATTATTGCAGACTTCCAGCAATCTTTTGAAACTGTTTTCGCTGGCCAAAAAC
CATGA
